>Addgene plasmid #40882 | pCS2+8CmOrange | depositor partial sequence | sequence record 55546 | pCS2+8CmOrange sequence 1040 bps
CGCCATTCTGCCTGGGGACGTCGGAGCAAGCTTGATTTAGGTGACACTATAGAATACAAGCTACTTGTTC
TTTTTGCAGGATCCACTAGTGGCGCGCCATTAATTAAAGGCCGGCCAGCGATCGCCGGACATCGATTGAT
GGTGAGCAAGGGCGAGGAGAATAACATGGCCATCATCAAGGAGTTCATGCGCTTCAAGGTGCGCATGGAG
GGCTCCGTGAACGGCCACGAGTTCGAGATCGAGGGCGAGGGCGAGGGCCGCCCCTACGAGGGCTTTCAGA
CCGCTAAGCTGAAGGTGACCAAGGGTGGCCCCCTGCCCTTCGCCTGGGACATCCTGTCCCCTCATTTCAC
CTACGGCTCCAAGGCCTACGTGAAGCACCCCGCCGACATCCCCGACTACTTCAAGCTGTCCTTCCCCGAG
GGCTTCAAGTGGGAGCGCGTGATGAACTACGAGGACGGCGGCGTGGTGACCGTGACCCAGGACTCCTCCC
TGCAGGACGGCGAGTTCATCTACAAGGTGAAGCTGCGCGGCACCAACTTCCCCTCCGACGGCCCCGTGAT
GCAGAAGAAGACCATGGGCTGGGAGGCCTCCTCCGAGCGGATGTACCCCGAGGACGGTGCCCTGAAGGGC
AAGATCAAGATGAGGCTGAAGCTGAAGGACGGCGGCCACTACACCTCCGAGGTCAAGACCACCTACAAGG
CCAAGAAGCCCGTGCAGCTGCCCGGCGCCTACATCGTCGACATCAAGTTGGACATCACCTCCCACAACGA
GGACTACACCATCGTGGAACAGTACGAANGCGCCGAGGGCCGCCACTCCACCGGCGGCATGGACGAGCTG
TACAAGTAAGAATTCAAGGCCTCTCGAGCCTCTAGAACTATAGTGAGTCGTATTACGTAGATCCAGACAT
GATAAGATACATTGATGAGTTTGGACAAACCACAACTAGAATGCAGTGAAAAAAATGCTTTATTTGTGAA
ATTTGTGATGCTATTGCTTTATTTGTAACCATTATAAGCTGCAATAAACAAGTTAACAAC
