>Addgene plasmid #40882 | pCS2+8CmOrange | addgene partial sequence | sequence record 56461 | CMV-F 5'-CGCAAATGGGCGGTAGGCGTG-3'
TGCTCGTTTAGGGAACCGCCATTCTGCCTGGGGACGTCGGAGCAAGCTTGATTTAGGTGACACTATAGAA
TACAAGCTACTTGTTCTTTTTGCAGGATCCACTAGTGGCGCGCCATTAATTAAAGGCCGGCCAGCGATCG
CCGGACATCGATTGATGGTGAGCAAGGGCGAGGAGAATAACATGGCCATCATCAAGGAGTTCATGCGCTT
CAAGGTGCGCATGGAGGGCTCCGTGAACGGCCACGAGTTCGAGATCGAGGGCGAGGGCGAGGGCCGCCCC
TACGAGGGCTTTCAGACCGCTAAGCTGAAGGTGACCAAGGGTGGCCCCCTGCCCTTCGCCTGGGACATCC
TGTCCCCTCATTTCACCTACGGCTCCAAGGCCTACGTGAAGCACCCCGCCGACATCCCCGACTACTTCAA
GCTGTCCTTCCCCGAGGGCTTCAAGTGGGAGCGCGTGATGAACTACGAGGACGGCGGCGTGGTGACCGTG
ACCCAGGACTCCTCCCTGCAGGACGGCGAGTTCATCTACAAGGTGAAGCTGCGCGGCACCAACTTCCCCT
CCGACGGCCCCGTGATGCAGAAGAAGACCATGGGCTGGGAGGCCTCCTCCGAGCGGATGTACCCCGAGGA
CGGTGCCCTGAAGGGCAAGATCAAGATGAGGCTGAAGCTGAAGGACGGCGGCCACTACACCTCCGAGGTC
AAGACCACCTACAAGGCCAAGAAGCCCGTGCAGCTGCCCGGCGCCTACATCGTCGACATCAAGTTGGACA
TCACCTCCCACAACGAGGACTACACCATCGTGGAACAGTACGAACGCGCCGAGGGCCGCCACTCCACCGG
CGGCATGGACGAGCTGTACAAGTAAGAATTCAAGGCC
