[The description below was written by a language model from this plasmid's Addgene catalogue record.]
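Description:
pCS2+8CmOrange is an empty cloning backbone derived from pCS2+, the widely used embryo expression vector, and is catalogued for work in sea urchin, zebrafish and Xenopus. It carries no gene of interest. Instead it is a recipient vector into which a coding sequence can be placed by restriction enzyme cloning so that the encoded protein is fused at its C terminus to the orange fluorescent protein mOrange, which is already present on the backbone. The parental pCS2+ backbone is recorded as about 4.1 kb. It was modified by adding recognition sites for four 8-bp cutters (AscI, PacI, FseI and AsiSI). Because such long recognition sequences occur rarely in inserts, these sites simplify cloning of large or restriction-site-rich open reading frames and allow inserts to be moved between vectors that share the same sites.

The recorded promoter is SP6, a bacteriophage RNA polymerase promoter. In pCS2-type vectors it is typically used to transcribe synthetic mRNA in vitro for microinjection into eggs or embryos, which fits the listed host organisms. The record does not provide a feature table, so other elements of the plasmid, including the origin of replication, are not itemised here. In bacteria the plasmid is selected with ampicillin and is maintained at high copy number. The associated publication concerns the localization and substrate selectivity of sea urchin multidrug efflux transporters, suggesting that the vector was designed to generate mOrange-tagged proteins for imaging their subcellular localization in live embryos.
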