Addgene plasmid #40882: pCS2+8CmOrange
Purpose: (Empty Backbone)
Depositing lab: Amro Hamdoun. Depositing organization: University of California, San Diego (UCSD). Publication: Localization and Substrate Selectivity of Sea Urchin Multidrug (MDR) Efflux Transporters. Gokirmak T, Campanale JP, Shipp LE, Moy GW, Tao H, Hamdoun A. J Biol Chem. 2012 Nov 2. 10.1074/jbc.M112.424879 PubMed 23124201.
Backbone
  Vector backbone: pCS2+
  Backbone manufacturer: Turner and Weintraub (1994)
  Backbone size (bp): 4095
  Modifications to backbone: Four 8bp cutter restriction enzymes (AscI, PacI, FseI, AsiSI) were introduced.
  Vector type: Sea urchin, zebrafish, Xenopus
  Promoter: SP6
  Tag / fusion protein: mOrange (C terminal on backbone)
Growth in bacteria
  Bacterial resistance: Ampicillin, 100 μg/mL
  Growth temperature: 37°C
  Growth strain: DH10B
  Copy number: High Copy
Gene/Insert
  Cloning method: Restriction Enzyme
  Sequencing primers: 5′ CTTGATTTAGGTGACACTATAG; 3′ TGTTGTTAACTTGTTTATTGCA
Terms and licenses: Academic/Nonprofit Terms; Industry Terms: Not Available to Industry
How to cite: pCS2+8CmOrange was a gift from Amro Hamdoun (Addgene plasmid # 40882 ; http://n2t.net/addgene:40882 ; RRID:Addgene_40882)
